Addgene plasmid #215931: AA023
Purpose: Fragmid fragment: (guide cassette) guide expression; positive control cell surface
Depositing lab: John Doench. Depositing organization: Broad Institute. Publication: Modular vector assembly enables rapid assessment of emerging CRISPR technologies. McGee AV, Liu YV, Griffith AL, Szegletes ZM, Wen B, Kraus C, Miller NW, Steger RJ, Escude Velasco B, Bosch JA, Zirin JD, Viswanatha R, Sontheimer EJ, Goodale A, Greene MA, Green TM, Doench JG. Cell Genom. 2024 Mar 13;4(3):100519. doi: 10.1016/j.xgen.2024.100519. PubMed 38484704.
Backbone
  Vector backbone: pUC57-Kan
  Vector type: CRISPR ; Fragment
Growth in bacteria
  Bacterial resistance: Kanamycin, 50 μg/mL
  Growth temperature: 37°C
  Growth strain: DH5alpha
  Copy number: Unknown
Gene/Insert
  Gene/Insert name: U6_v1; sgCD81_v1 [Sp]; trRNA_v2 [Sp]; CS2
  gRNA/shRNA sequence: GCCTGGCAGGATGCGCGGTG
  Species: Streptococcus pyogenes
  Cloning method: Unknown
Resource information
  A portion of this plasmid was derived from a plasmid made by: Genscript ID: U3340GD190-12
Terms and licenses: Academic/Nonprofit Terms; Industry Terms: Not Available to Industry
Depositor comments: Please visit https://www.biorxiv.org/content/10.1101/2023.10.25.564061v1 for bioRxiv preprint.
How to cite: AA023 was a gift from John Doench (Addgene plasmid # 215931 ; http://n2t.net/addgene:215931 ; RRID:Addgene_215931)
