[The description below was written by a language model from this plasmid's Addgene catalogue record and pLannotate feature annotations shown in this document.]
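Description:
AA023 is a small (about 3 kb) bacterial cloning plasmid built on the pUC57-Kan backbone. It serves as a "fragment" module in the Fragmid modular vector assembly system for CRISPR technologies, so it is not a finished expression vector. It holds a guide-cassette part that is meant to be combined with other Fragmid fragments to build a complete destination construct. It is propagated in E. coli through a high-copy ColE1/pUC-type origin and selected with kanamycin via the aph(3')-Ia resistance gene. The feature table also shows backbone remnants typical of pUC-derived vectors: fragments of lacZα, lacI, rop and the bom region, along with the lac promoter, lac operator and CAP binding site flanking the insert. These have no stated role in the payload.

The insert comprises four listed parts: U6_v1, sgCD81_v1 [Sp], trRNA_v2 [Sp] and CS2. The human U6 promoter, an RNA polymerase III promoter, drives transcription of a single guide RNA. That guide consists of a 20-nucleotide spacer targeting CD81 joined to a variant tracrRNA scaffold for Streptococcus pyogenes Cas9. The annotation tool detects this scaffold only as a partial match, consistent with a modified scaffold version. The record names CS2 as part of the insert but does not define it, and no corresponding feature is annotated.

The stated purpose is guide expression as a positive control against a cell-surface target. Because CD81 is a surface protein, a change in its expression after Cas9 activity could be read out by antibody staining, although the record does not describe a specific assay. The record does not state the cloning method or the sites used for assembly.
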