Features (pLannotate 1.2.2; 11 found; start..end, strand, type, name):
    137..236     +  misc_feature   bom (fragment): basis of mobility region from pBR322
    242..399     -  CDS            lacZα (fragment): LacZα fragment of β-galactosidase; lacZ fragment
    444..684     +  promoter       U6 promoter: RNA polymerase III promoter for human U6 snRNA
    740..799     +  misc_RNA       gRNA scaffold (fragment): guide RNA scaffold for the Streptococcus pyogenes CRISPR/Cas9 system
    923..939     -  protein_bind   lac operator: The lac repressor binds to the lac operator to inhibit transcription in E. coli. This inhibition can be relieved by adding lactose or isopropyl-β-D-thiogalactopyranoside (IPTG). lac repressor encoded by lacI
    947..977     -  promoter       lac promoter: promoter for the E. coli lac operon
    992..1013    -  protein_bind   CAP binding site: CAP binding activates transcription in the presence of cAMP. E. coli catabolite activator protein
   1026..1118    -  CDS            lacI (fragment): lac repressor; lacI; The lac repressor binds to the lac operator to inhibit transcription in E. coli. This inhibition can be relieved by adding lactose or isopropyl-β-D-thiogalactopyranoside (IPTG).
   1301..1889    -  rep_origin     ori: high-copy-number ColE1/pMB1/pBR322/pUC origin of replication
   2067..2876    -  CDS            KanR: aminoglycoside phosphotransferase; aph(3')-Ia; confers resistance to kanamycin in bacteria or G418 (Geneticin®) in eukaryotes
   2983..35      +  CDS            rop (fragment) (across the origin): Rop protein, which maintains plasmids at low copy number; rop
>Addgene plasmid #215931 | AA023 | addgene full sequence | sequence record 431459 | Addgene NGS Result
TCGCGCGTTTCGGTGATGACGGTGAAAACCTCTGACACATGCAGCTCCCGGAGACGGTCACAGCTTGTCT
GTAAGCGGATGCCGGGAGCAGACAAGCCCGTCAGGGCGCGTCAGCGGGTGTTGGCGGGTGTCGGGGCTGG
CTTAACTATGCGGCATCAGAGCAGATTGTACTGAGAGTGCACCATATGCGGTGTGAAATACCGCACAGAT
GCGTAAGGAGAAAATACCGCATCAGGCGCCATTCGCCATTCAGGCTGCGCAACTGTTGGGAAGGGCGATC
GGTGCGGGCCTCTTCGCTATTACGCCAGCTGGCGAAAGGGGGATGTGCTGCAAGGCGATTAAGTTGGGTA
ACGCCAGGGTTTTCCCAGTCACGACGTTGTAAAACGACGGCCAGAGAATTCGAGCTCGGTACCTCGCGAA
TACATCTAGATGAAGACGTCAGAGAGGGCCTATTTCCCATGATTCCTTCATATTTGCATATACGATACAA
GGCTGTTAGAGAGATAATTAGAATTAATTTGACTGTAAACACAAAGATATTAGTACAAAATACGTGACGT
AGAAAGTAATAATTTCTTGGGTAGTTTGCAGTTTTAAAATTATGTTTTAAAATGGACTATCATATGCTTA
CCGTAACTTGAAAGTATTTCGATTTCTTGGCTTTATATATCTTGTGGAAAGGACGAAACACCGGCCTGGC
AGGATGCGCGGTGGTTTCAGAGCTACAGCAGAAATGCTGTAGCAAGTTGAAATAAGGCTAGTCCGTTATC
AACTTGAAAAAGTGGCACCGAGTCGGTGCGCTCACCTATTAGCGGCTAAGGTTTTTTGAACACGCGTCTT
CATCGGATCCCGGGCCCGTCGACTGCAGAGGCCTGCATGCAAGCTTGGTGTAATCATGGTCATAGCTGTT
TCCTGTGTGAAATTGTTATCCGCTCACAATTCCACACAACATACGAGCCGGAAGCATAAAGTGTAAAGCC
TGGGGTGCCTAATGAGTGAGCTAACTCACATTAATTGCGTTGCGCTCACTGCCCGCTTTCCAGTCGGGAA
ACCTGTCGTGCCAGCTGCATTAATGAATCGGCCAACGCGCGGGGAGAGGCGGTTTGCGTATTGGGCGCTC
TTCCGCTTCCTCGCTCACTGACTCGCTGCGCTCGGTCGTTCGGCTGCGGCGAGCGGTATCAGCTCACTCA
AAGGCGGTAATACGGTTATCCACAGAATCAGGGGATAACGCAGGAAAGAACATGTGAGCAAAAGGCCAGC
AAAAGGCCAGGAACCGTAAAAAGGCCGCGTTGCTGGCGTTTTTCCATAGGCTCCGCCCCCCTGACGAGCA
TCACAAAAATCGACGCTCAAGTCAGAGGTGGCGAAACCCGACAGGACTATAAAGATACCAGGCGTTTCCC
CCTGGAAGCTCCCTCGTGCGCTCTCCTGTTCCGACCCTGCCGCTTACCGGATACCTGTCCGCCTTTCTCC
CTTCGGGAAGCGTGGCGCTTTCTCATAGCTCACGCTGTAGGTATCTCAGTTCGGTGTAGGTCGTTCGCTC
CAAGCTGGGCTGTGTGCACGAACCCCCCGTTCAGCCCGACCGCTGCGCCTTATCCGGTAACTATCGTCTT
GAGTCCAACCCGGTAAGACACGACTTATCGCCACTGGCAGCAGCCACTGGTAACAGGATTAGCAGAGCGA
GGTATGTAGGCGGTGCTACAGAGTTCTTGAAGTGGTGGCCTAACTACGGCTACACTAGAAGAACAGTATT
TGGTATCTGCGCTCTGCTGAAGCCAGTTACCTTCGGAAAAAGAGTTGGTAGCTCTTGATCCGGCAAACAA
ACCACCGCTGGTAGCGGTGGTTTTTTTGTTTGCAAGCAGCAGATTACGCGCAGAAAAAAAGGATCTCAAG
AAGATCCTTTGATCTTTTCTACGGGGTCTGACGCTCAGTGGAACGAAAACTCACGTTAAGGGATTTTGGT
CATGAGATTATCAAAAAGGATCTTCACCTAGATCCTTTTAAATTAAAAATGAAGTTTTAAATCAAGCCCA
ATCTGAATAATGTTACAACCAATTAACCAATTCTGATTAGAAAAACTCATCGAGCATCAAATGAAACTGC
AATTTATTCATATCAGGATTATCAATACCATATTTTTGAAAAAGCCGTTTCTGTAATGAAGGAGAAAACT
CACCGAGGCAGTTCCATAGGATGGCAAGATCCTGGTATCGGTCTGCGATTCCGACTCGTCCAACATCAAT
ACAACCTATTAATTTCCCCTCGTCAAAAATAAGGTTATCAAGTGAGAAATCACCATGAGTGACGACTGAA
TCCGGTGAGAATGGCAAAAGTTTATGCATTTCTTTCCAGACTTGTTCAACAGGCCAGCCATTACGCTCGT
CATCAAAATCACTCGCATCAACCAAACCGTTATTCATTCGTGATTGCGCCTGAGCGAGACGAAATACGCG
ATCGCTGTTAAAAGGACAATTACAAACAGGAATCGAATGCAACCGGCGCAGGAACACTGCCAGCGCATCA
ACAATATTTTCACCTGAATCAGGATATTCTTCTAATACCTGGAATGCTGTTTTTCCGGGGATCGCAGTGG
TGAGTAACCATGCATCATCAGGAGTACGGATAAAATGCTTGATGGTCGGAAGAGGCATAAATTCCGTCAG
CCAGTTTAGTCTGACCATCTCATCTGTAACATCATTGGCAACGCTACCTTTGCCATGTTTCAGAAACAAC
TCTGGCGCATCGGGCTTCCCATACAAGCGATAGATTGTCGCACCTGATTGCCCGACATTATCGCGAGCCC
ATTTATACCCATATAAATCAGCATCCATGTTGGAATTTAATCGCGGCCTCGACGTTTCCCGTTGAATATG
GCTCATAACACCCCTTGTATTACTGTTTATGTAAGCAGACAGTTTTATTGTTCATGATGATATATTTTTA
TCTTGTGCAATGTAACATCAGAGATTTTGAGACACGGGCCAGAGCTGCA
